Addgene plasmid #58935: tol2-mpeg1-mcherry
Purpose: labels macrophages with mcherry
Depositing lab: Anna Huttenlocher. Depositing organization: University of Wisconsin, Madison.
Backbone
  Vector backbone: Tol2
  Backbone size w/o insert (bp): 3500
  Total vector size (bp): 6124
  Modifications to backbone: Inserted mpeg1-mcherry
Growth in bacteria
  Bacterial resistance: Ampicillin, 100 μg/mL
  Growth temperature: 37°C
  Growth strain: DH5alpha
  Copy number: Unknown
Gene/Insert
  Gene/Insert name: mpeg1-mcherry
  Insert size (bp): 2800
  Promoter: mpeg1
  Cloning method: Restriction Enzyme; 5′ cloning site xhoI (not destroyed); 3′ cloning site xbaI (not destroyed)
  Sequencing primers: 5′ Gtgaaagtacaagtacttagggaaaa; 3′ gtgtggaattgtgagcggataac
Terms and licenses: Academic/Nonprofit Terms; Industry Terms: Not Available to Industry
How to cite: tol2-mpeg1-mcherry was a gift from Anna Huttenlocher (Addgene plasmid # 58935 ; http://n2t.net/addgene:58935 ; RRID:Addgene_58935)
