[The description below was written by a language model from this plasmid's Addgene catalogue record and pLannotate feature annotations shown in this document.]
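Description:
tol2-mpeg1-mcherry is a 6.1 kb Tol2 transposon-based transgenesis plasmid that expresses the red fluorescent protein mCherry under the mpeg1 promoter in order to label macrophages. It is propagated in E. coli on a pBluescript-like bacterial backbone, with a high-copy ColE1/pUC origin of replication and an AmpR (β-lactamase) cassette with its own promoter for ampicillin selection. Remnants of the cloning vector are also annotated, including f1/M13 phage origin fragments, a lac promoter/operator region with a CAP binding site, and a T3 promoter.

The payload, recorded as a roughly 2.8 kb mpeg1-mcherry insert cloned between XhoI and XbaI sites, consists of the mpeg1 regulatory region followed by the complete mCherry coding sequence and an SV40 polyadenylation signal (the short "large T antigen" hit is part of that SV40 terminator region). The promoter itself is not annotated in the feature table, but the unannotated stretch upstream of mCherry is consistent with its expected position. The Tol2 arms are likewise not labelled. The short match to the medaka tyrosinase gene next to the f1 ori fragment probably reflects Tol2-associated sequence, since Tol2 was originally found as an insertion in that locus, though the record does not say so.

In Tol2 vectors of this kind, the transposon ends flank the expression cassette so that Tol2 transposase supplied in trans can excise it and integrate it into the host genome. The record does not name a host organism, but such constructs are typically used in zebrafish, giving transgenic animals whose macrophages fluoresce red for live imaging.
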