Features (pLannotate 1.2.2; 14 found; start..end, strand, type, name):
      7..337     -  rep_origin     f1 ori (fragment) (sequence partly withheld): f1 bacteriophage origin of replication; arrow indicates direction of (+) strand synthesis
    335..562     +  CDS            tyr (fragment) (sequence partly withheld): TYRO_ORYLA - Also known as tyro. Experimental evidence at transcript level: Swiss-Prot protein existence level 2. This is a copper-containing oxidase that functions in the formation of pigments such as melanins and other polyphenolic compounds. From Oryzias latipes (Japanese rice fish) (Japanese killifish).
   2610..3317    +  CDS            mCherry: mCherry is a basic (constitutively fluorescent) red fluorescent protein published in 2004, derived from Discosoma sp.. It is reported to be a very rapidly-maturing monomer with low acid sensitivity.
   3337..3420    +  CDS            large T antigen (fragment): large T antigen from SV40 (simian virus 40)
   3443..3564    +  polyA_signal   SV40 poly(A) signal: SV40 polyadenylation signal
   3571..3654    -  rep_origin     M13 ori (fragment): M13 bacteriophage origin of replication; arrow indicates direction of (+) strand synthesis
   3940..3958    -  promoter       T3 promoter: promoter for bacteriophage T3 RNA polymerase
   4003..4019    -  protein_bind   lac operator: The lac repressor binds to the lac operator to inhibit transcription in E. coli. This inhibition can be relieved by adding lactose or isopropyl-β-D-thiogalactopyranoside (IPTG). lac repressor encoded by lacI
   4027..4057    -  promoter       lac promoter: promoter for the E. coli lac operon
   4072..4093    -  protein_bind   CAP binding site: CAP binding activates transcription in the presence of cAMP. E. coli catabolite activator protein
   4106..4198    -  CDS            lacI (fragment): lac repressor; lacI; The lac repressor binds to the lac operator to inhibit transcription in E. coli. This inhibition can be relieved by adding lactose or isopropyl-β-D-thiogalactopyranoside (IPTG).
   4381..4969    -  rep_origin     ori: high-copy-number ColE1/pMB1/pBR322/pUC origin of replication
   5140..6000    -  CDS            AmpR: β-lactamase; bla; confers resistance to ampicillin, carbenicillin, and related antibiotics
   6001..6105    -  promoter       AmpR promoter: bla
>Addgene plasmid #58935 | tol2-mpeg1-mcherry | depositor full sequence | sequence record 91295 | tol2-mpeg1-mcherry sequence 6124 bps
CCACCTAAATTGTAAGCGTTAATATTTTGTTAAAATTCGCGTTAAATTTTTGTTAAATCAGCTCATTTTT
TAACCAATAGGCCGAAATCGGCAAAATCCCTTATAAATCAAAAGAATAGACCGAGATAGGGT
[37 nt withheld, positions 133-169]
AAAGAACGTGGACTCCAACGTCAAAGG
[49 nt withheld, positions 197-245]
T
[91 nt withheld, positions 247-337]
CACAATGACGGCTACTACATGGTGCCATTCCTTCCTCTTTATAGGAATGGAGACTACCTCCTGTCCAACA
AGGCTCTTGGATACGAGTACGCCTACCTGTTGGACCCAGGTCATTGCACAACACCAGAAATGCCCTCTGA
TCTGCAAAAGACGTGAATATCTGTTCAGACACCCATATCCACTCTGTTCCACACAGGTCAGAGGTTTGTC
CAGGAGTTCTTGACAGAGGTGTAAAAAGTACTCAAAAATTTTACTCAAGTGAAAGTACAAGTACTTAGGG
AAAATTTTACTCAATTAAAAGTAAAAGTATCTGGCTAGAATCTTACTTGAGTAAAAGTAAAAAAGTACTC
CATTAAAATTGTACTTGAGTATTAAGGAAGTAAAAGGCTAGCAAGATCTGCTCGAGTGTTGGAGCACATC
TGACATCTGAAATTATTTGAAAGCAGCAGAAATGTTTTTACAGCTATTACAAAATTTACTTAACAAGAAT
CCTTTAAAATATGACAATTTATTGCCAATAATTTACAGTAAGTTTTGCAGTACTTTAATATTACAAATTA
TACAACTGTGCTGGCACACAAAAAATAACTTAATCCAGCACAACAACAACAACAACAACTACAAAAAGCA
TATTTCCTTTTGCTTTTTCTTGTTCACTCAACTTTTGGAAACATCAACTGCACTGACCTAAAATTATACA
GTATGTCAGTAATACAAAAACACTTAGTTAGGTTAACATAAGATTATTAGTTTTCTGGAGAGGTGAACTA
CTCTGTAAGAAACCTTTTTAAGTTGTGCCAACTAAACATTTTTATCAGCAGAACTACAATGCTTGATGAG
TGAACAAAAAAACAAACAAACCTTATTTCCTTTTGTTTTTTCTTGTGTACTTAACATTTTTTTCACCTTT
ATTTGAAACGACAGTAGGGAGTATGGACAGGAAAGTGTTGGGAGAGGAGAGGGATGAGCATAGAACCAGG
AGGTAGGAATCAAACTCAGGTCACTATGAACACCGGAGTGCCAGGTGTCAACACACTAACCACTACACCA
TCAACTCCAACATTTACTTGAAAACATCAGTTGAGTGAACAAAAAACTCTTGTGGAAATTGGTACTGAGA
AATAATACATTATCACAACAAACAAAACAGAGACAAATGTTAACAAAACAATTATTAGAAACAGAATTAG
AAACCGGACAGGAGGTAAAACAATAATGATAAACAAGACAAGGATCAAAACATGGCAGGACAAAGACAGT
TTTTTGTTCACTCAACCTCAGATATTTTAGGTCAGTGCAACTGATGTTTACAAAGGTTGTATGCATGTCA
ACACCAATGGTGTAGTGATTAGTGTGTTGACACAAGGCACTCCAGTGTTCACACTGATGCTGGTTTGATT
CCCACATCGATGTCCTTTGCTAATCCTGCCTCTCTCCCCATGCTTTCCTGTCTATACTCTCTACTGTTGT
GTCAATTAAAGGTGAAAAAAGTTAAGCACAAAAGAAAAATCTAAGGATATAAGGATTATGTTTTTTTTTG
TTCACTCAAAATCAGGCATTCCAGTTCTGCAGACAAAAAATGTTCAGTTGGCACAACTTAAAAAGTTTTG
TTACAGAGTAGTTCACCTCTCCAGAAAACTAATAATCTTATGTTAACCCAACTAAATGTTTTTACTGAAA
AATAATTGAATGTCAGTGCAGCTGATGTTTTTTTAAAAGTGGAGAGAACAAAAAAAGTGAAAGGAAATAA
GGATTCATTGTTGTACCGACTTATTTTTTTGAAGAAAATTCTGCTATAGGGCTTTCATGATCCCCTATGC
TCACAGCAGTTTTAGGAGATGCTTATAATAAAGAGGATTTGAAAAACCTGCTAATCTTGTACATTTCTAA
AACAAGAAGCCAACCAATTTCAATTCCTCCTCTTTCAAAGCCAATGGAAAATTTAAAACGCACAGTCTCT
TGCGTCATCAAAACCATTCTGAAGACTCATCAAAATCCTTCGTAGCTTTAAATATAAATCTATTATTGAA
CAGATCATACTTCACAAAAAATATAAATATATTTGATTCATTCACTTCATGAAATTGTCCTTCAACTTAA
CGTTTGAACGCAAGGTACCAAAACACAAAGAGGAACCTCATAGTCTCATGACCCTTCCCCCACGGATTTG
AAACTGAGAAGTGGTTTTATTGAGGAACTCAGCAAAATCTATAATCACCATATTTGATTGAAAATCACAT
TAGTGCAGGAGACAGCAAAAGGATCCGCCACCATGGTGAGCAAGGGCGAGGAGGATAACATGGCCATCAT
CAAGGAGTTCATGCGCTTCAAGGTGCACATGGAGGGCTCCGTGAACGGCCACGAGTTCGAGATCGAGGGC
GAGGGCGAGGGCCGCCCCTACGAGGGCACCCAGACCGCCAAGCTGAAGGTGACCAAGGGTGGCCCCCTGC
CCTTCGCCTGGGACATCCTGTCCCCTCAGTTCATGTACGGCTCCAAGGCCTACGTGAAGCACCCCGCCGA
CATCCCCGACTACTTGAAGCTGTCCTTCCCCGAGGGCTTCAAGTGGGAGCGCGTGATGAACTTCGAGGAC
GGCGGCGTGGTGACCGTGACCCAGGACTCCTCCCTGCAGGACGGCGAGTTCATCTACAAGGTGAAGCTGC
GCGGCACCAACTTCCCCTCCGACGGCCCCGTAATGCAGAAGAAGACCATGGGCTGGGAGGCCTCCTCCGA
GCGGATGTACCCCGAGGACGGCGCCCTGAAGGGCGAGATCAAGCAGAGGCTGAAGCTGAAGGACGGCGGC
CACTACGACGCTGAGGTCAAGACCACCTACAAGGCCAAGAAGCCCGTGCAGCTGCCCGGCGCCTACAACG
TCAACATCAAGTTGGACATCACCTCCCACAACGAGGACTACACCATCGTGGAACAGTACGAACGCGCCGA
GGGCCGCCACTCCACCGGCGGCATGGACGAGCTGTACAAGTAAAGCGGCCGCGACTCTAGATCATAATCA
GCCATACCACATTTGTAGAGGTTTTACTTGCTTTAAAAAACCTCCCACACCTCCCCCTGAACCTGAAACA
TAAAATGAATGCAATTGTTGTTGTTAACTTGTTTATTGCAGCTTATAATGGTTACAAATAAAGCAATAGC
ATCACAAATTTCACAAATAAAGCATTTTTTTCACTGCATTCTAGTTGTGGTTTGTCCAAACTCATCAATG
TATCTTAAGGCGTAAATTGTAAGCGTTAATATTTTGTTAAAATTCGCGTTAAATTTTTGTTAAATCAGCT
CATTTTTTAACCAATAGGCCGAAATCGAGATCCTGCGGCCGCAAGGGAAAATAGAATGAAGTGATCTCCA
AAAAATAAGTACTTTTTGACTGTAAATAAAATTGTAAGGAGTAAAAAGTACTTTTTTTTCTAAAAAAATG
TAATTAAGTAAAAGTAAAAGTATTGATTTTTAATTGTACTCAAGTAAAGTAAAAATCCCCAAAAATAATA
CTTAAGTACAGTAATCAAGTAAAATTACTCAAGTACTTTACACCTCTGGTTCTTGACCCCCTACCTTCAG
CAAGCCCAGCAGATCCACTAGATCTTTTGTTCCCTTTAGTGAGGGTTAATTGCGCGCTTGGCGTAATCAT
GGTCATAGCTGTTTCCTGTGTGAAATTGTTATCCGCTCACAATTCCACACAACATACGAGCCGGAAGCAT
AAAGTGTAAAGCCTGGGGTGCCTAATGAGTGAGCTAACTCACATTAATTGCGTTGCGCTCACTGCCCGCT
TTCCAGTCGGGAAACCTGTCGTGCCAGCTGCATTAATGAATCGGCCAACGCGCGGGGAGAGGCGGTTTGC
GTATTGGGCGCTCTTCCGCTTCCTCGCTCACTGACTCGCTGCGCTCGGTCGTTCGGCTGCGGCGAGCGGT
ATCAGCTCACTCAAAGGCGGTAATACGGTTATCCACAGAATCAGGGGATAACGCAGGAAAGAACATGTGA
GCAAAAGGCCAGCAAAAGGCCAGGAACCGTAAAAAGGCCGCGTTGCTGGCGTTTTTCCATAGGCTCCGCC
CCCCTGACGAGCATCACAAAAATCGACGCTCAAGTCAGAGGTGGCGAAACCCGACAGGACTATAAAGATA
CCAGGCGTTTCCCCCTGGAAGCTCCCTCGTGCGCTCTCCTGTTCCGACCCTGCCGCTTACCGGATACCTG
TCCGCCTTTCTCCCTTCGGGAAGCGTGGCGCTTTCTCATAGCTCACGCTGTAGGTATCTCAGTTCGGTGT
AGGTCGTTCGCTCCAAGCTGGGCTGTGTGCACGAACCCCCCGTTCAGCCCGACCGCTGCGCCTTATCCGG
TAACTATCGTCTTGAGTCCAACCCGGTAAGACACGACTTATCGCCACTGGCAGCAGCCACTGGTAACAGG
ATTAGCAGAGCGAGGTATGTAGGCGGTGCTACAGAGTTCTTGAAGTGGTGGCCTAACTACGGCTACACTA
GAAGGACAGTATTTGGTATCTGCGCTCTGCTGAAGCCAGTTACCTTCGGAAAAAGAGTTGGTAGCTCTTG
ATCCGGCAAACAAACCACCGCTGGTAGCGGTGGTTTTTTTGTTTGCAAGCAGCAGATTACGCGCAGAAAA
AAAGGATCTCAAGAAGATCCTTTGATCTTTTCTACGGGGTCTGACGCTCAGTGGAACGAAAACTCACGTT
AAGGGATTTTGGTCATGAGATTATCAAAAAGGATCTTCACCTAGATCCTTTTAAATTAAAAATGAAGTTT
TAAATCAATCTAAAGTATATATGAGTAAACTTGGTCTGACAGTTACCAATGCTTAATCAGTGAGGCACCT
ATCTCAGCGATCTGTCTATTTCGTTCATCCATAGTTGCCTGACTCCCCGTCGTGTAGATAACTACGATAC
GGGAGGGCTTACCATCTGGCCCCAGTGCTGCAATGATACCGCGAGACCCACGCTCACCGGCTCCAGATTT
ATCAGCAATAAACCAGCCAGCCGGAAGGGCCGAGCGCAGAAGTGGTCCTGCAACTTTATCCGCCTCCATC
CAGTCTATTAATTGTTGCCGGGAAGCTAGAGTAAGTAGTTCGCCAGTTAATAGTTTGCGCAACGTTGTTG
CCATTGCTACAGGCATCGTGGTGTCACGCTCGTCGTTTGGTATGGCTTCATTCAGCTCCGGTTCCCAACG
ATCAAGGCGAGTTACATGATCCCCCATGTTGTGCAAAAAAGCGGTTAGCTCCTTCGGTCCTCCGATCGTT
GTCAGAAGTAAGTTGGCCGCAGTGTTATCACTCATGGTTATGGCAGCACTGCATAATTCTCTTACTGTCA
TGCCATCCGTAAGATGCTTTTCTGTGACTGGTGAGTACTCAACCAAGTCATTCTGAGAATAGTGTATGCG
GCGACCGAGTTGCTCTTGCCCGGCGTCAATACGGGATAATACCGCGCCACATAGCAGAACTTTAAAAGTG
CTCATCATTGGAAAACGTTCTTCGGGGCGAAAACTCTCAAGGATCTTACCGCTGTTGAGATCCAGTTCGA
TGTAACCCACTCGTGCACCCAACTGATCTTCAGCATCTTTTACTTTCACCAGCGTTTCTGGGTGAGCAAA
AACAGGAAGGCAAAATGCCGCAAAAAAGGGAATAAGGGCGACACGGAAATGTTGAATACTCATACTCTTC
CTTTTTCAATATTATTGAAGCATTTATCAGGGTTATTGTCTCATGAGCGGATACATATTTGAATGTATTT
AGAAAAATAAACAAATAGGGGTTCCGCGCACATTTCCCCGAAAAGTG
