>Addgene plasmid #58935 | tol2-mpeg1-mcherry | addgene partial sequence | sequence record 94566 | mCherryseq-R 5'-cctcctcgcccttgctcaccat-3'
ATCAAATATGGTGATTATAGATTTTGCTGAGTTCCTCAATAAAACCACTTCTCAGTTTCAAATCCGTGGG
GGAAGGGTCATGAGACTATGAGGTTCCTCTTTGTGTTTTGGTACCTTGCGTTCAAACGTTAAGTTGAAGG
ACAATTTCATGAAGTGAATGAATCAAATATATTTATATTTTTTGTGAAGTATGATCTGTTCAATAATAGA
TTTATATTTAAAGCTACGAAGGATTTTGATGAGTCTTCAGAATGGTTTTGATGACGCAAGAGACTGTGCG
TTTTAAATTTTCCATTGGCTTTGAAAGAGGAGGAATTGAAATTGGTTGGCTTCTTGTTTTAGAAATGTAC
AAGATTAGCAGGTTTTTCAAATCCTCTTTATTATAAGCATCTCCTAAAACTGCTGTGAGCATAGGGGATC
ATGAAAGCCCTATAGCAGAATTTTCTTCAAAAAAATAAGTCGGTACAACAATGAATCCTTATTTCCTTTC
ACTTTTTTTGTTCTCTCCACTTTTAAAAAAACATCAGCTGCACTGACATTCAATTATTTTTCA
