>Addgene plasmid #58935 | tol2-mpeg1-mcherry | addgene partial sequence | sequence record 94568 | SV40pA-R 5'-GAAATTTGTGATGCTATTGC-3'
ACAACAACAATTGCATTCATTTTATGTTTCAGGTTCAGGGGGAGGTGTGGGAGGTTTTTTAAAGCAAGTA
AAACCTCTACAAATGTGGTATGGCTGATTATGATCTAGAGTCGCGGCCGCTTTACTTGTACAGCTCGTCC
ATGCCGCCGGTGGAGTGGCGGCCCTCGGCGCGTTCGTACTGTTCCACGATGGTGTAGTCCTCGTTGTGGG
AGGTGATGTCCAACTTGATGTTGACGTTGTAGGCGCCGGGCAGCTGCACGGGCTTCTTGGCCTTGTAGGT
GGTCTTGACCTCAGCGTCGTAGTGGCCGCCGTCCTTCAGCTTCAGCCTCTGCTTGATCTCGCCCTTCAGG
GCGCCGTCCTCGGGGTACATCCGCTCGGAGGAGGCCTCCCAGCCCATGGTCTTCTTCTGCATTACGGGGC
CGTCGGAGGGGAAGTTGGTGCCGCGCAGCTTCACCTTGTAGATGAACTCGCCGTCCTGCAGGGAGGAGTC
CTGGGTCACGGTCACCACGCCGCCGTCCTCGAAGTTCATCACGCGCTCCCACTTGAAGCCCTCGGGGAAG
GACAGCTTCAAGTAGTCGGGGATGTCGGCGGGGTGCTTCACGTAGGCCTTGGAGCCGTACATGAACTGAG
GGGACAGGATGTCCCAGGCGAAGGGCAGGGGGCCACCCTTGGTCACCTTCAGCTTGGCGGTCTGGGTGCC
CTCG
